>Addgene plasmid | pCMMP-EnvA_CVS-IRES-GFP | analyzer sequence | sequence record 136082
ATGGAAGCCGTCATAAAGGCATTTCTGACTGGGCACCCTGGAAAGGTGAGCAAGAAGGACTCCAAGAAGA
AGCCGCCAGCAACAAGCAAGAAAGACCCGGAGAAGACGCCCTTGCTGCCAACGAGAGTTAATTATATTAT
TGGTGTCCTGGTCTTGTGTGAGGTAACGGGGGTAAGAGCTGATGTCCACTTACTCGAGCAGCCAGGGAAC
CTTTGGATTACATGGGCCAACCGTACAGGCCAAACGGATTTTTGCCTCTCTACACAGTCAGCCACCTCCC
CTTTTCAAACATGTTTGATAGGTATCCCGTCCCCTATTTCCGAGGGTGATTTTAAGGGATATGTTTCTGA
TACAAATTGCACCACCTTGGGAACTGATCGGTTAGTCTCGTCAGCCGACTTTACTGGCGGACCTGACAAC
AGTACCACCCTCACTTATCGGAAGGTCTCATGCTTGTTGTTAAAGCTGAATGTCTCTATGTGGGATGAGC
CACCTGAACTACAGCTGTTAGGTTCCCAGTCTCTCCCTAACATTACTAATATTGCTCAGATTTCCGGTAT
AACCGGGGGATGCGTAGGCTTCAGACCACAAGGGGTTCCTTGGTATCTAGGTTGGTCTAGACAGGAGGCC
ACGCGGTTTCTCCTTAGACACCCCTCTTTCTCTAAATCCACGGAACCGTTTACGGTGGTGACAGCGGATA
GGCACAATCTTTTTATGGGGAGTGAGTACTGCGGTGCATATGGCTACAGATTTTGGAACATGTATAACTG
CTCACAGGTGGGGCGGCAGTACCGCTGTGGTAATGCGCGCAGCCCCCGCCCGGGTCTTCCTGAAATCCAG
TGTACAAGGAGAGGAGGCAAATGGGTTAATCAATCACAGGAAATTAATGAGTCGGAGCCGTTCAGCTTTA
CGGTGAACTGTACAGCTAGTAGTTTGGGTAATGCCAGTGGGTGTTGCGGAAAAGCAGGCACGATTCTCCC
GGGAAAGTGGGTCGACAGCACACAAGGTAGTTTCACCAAACCAAAAGCGCTACCACCCGCAATTTTCCTC
ATTTGTGGGGATCGCGCATGGCAAGGAATTCCCAGTCGTCCGGTAGGGGGCCCCTGCTATTTAGGCAAGC
TTACCATGTTAGCACCTAAGCATACAGATATTCTCAAGGTGCTTGTCAATTCATCGCGGACAGGTATAAG
ACGTAAACGAAGCACCTCACACCTGGATGATACATGCTCAGATGAAGTGCAGCTTTGGGGTCCTACAGCA
AGAATCTTTGCATCTATCCTAGCCCCGGGGGTAGCAGCTGCGCAAGCCTTAAGAGAAATTGAGAGACTAG
CCTGTTGGTCCGTTAAACAGGCTAACTTGACAACATCACTCCTCGGGGACTTATTGGATGATGTCACGAG
TATTCGACACGCGGTCCTGCAGAACCGAGCGGCTATTGACTTCTTGCTCCTAGCTCACGGCCATGGCTGT
GAGGACGTTGCCGGAATGTGCTGTTTCAATTTGAGTGATCACAGTGAGTCTATACAGAAGAAGTTCCAGC
TAATGAAGGAACATGTCAATAAGATCGGCGTGGACAGCGACCCAATTGGAAGTTGGCTGCGAGGACTATT
CGGGGGAATAGGAGAATGGGCCGTTCATTTGCTGAAAGGACTGCTTTTGGGGCTTGTAGTTATTTTGTTG
CTAGTAGTGTGCCTGCCTTGCAGAAGAGCCAATCGACCAGAATCGAAACAACGCAGTTTTGGAGGGACAG
GGGGGAATGTGTCAGTCACTTCCCAAAGCGGAAAAGTCATACCTTCATGGGAATCATATAAGAGTGGAGG
TGAGATCAGACTGTAA
Features (pLannotate 1.2.2; 1 found; start..end, strand, type, name):
      1..1701    +  CDS            env (fragment): ENV_RSVSA - Experimental evidence at protein level: Swiss-Prot protein existence level 1. The transmembrane protein (TM) acts as a class I viral fusion protein. Under the current model, the protein has at least 3 conformational states: pre-fusion native state, pre-hairpin intermediate state, and post-fusion hairpin state. During viral and target cell membrane fusion, the coiled coil regions (heptad repeats) assume a trimer-of-hairpins structure, positioning the fusion peptide in close proximity to the C-terminal region of the ectodomain. The formation of this structure appears to drive apposit
